Addgene plasmid #221970: ND2 DdCBE C1
Purpose: Expresses mitochondrial cytosine base editor arm in mammalian cells
Depositing lab: Stephen Ekker. Depositing organization: Mayo Foundation for Medical Education and Research. Publication: Unconstrained Precision Mitochondrial Genome Editing with alphaDdCBEs. Castillo SR, Simone BW, Clark KJ, Devaux P, Ekker SC. Hum Gene Ther. 2024 Sep 24. doi: 10.1089/hum.2024.073. PubMed 39212664.
Backbone
  Vector backbone: pCMV
  Backbone size w/o insert (bp): 4717
  Vector type: Mammalian Expression, CRISPR
  Selectable markers: Blasticidin
Growth in bacteria
  Bacterial resistance: Ampicillin, 100 μg/mL
  Growth temperature: 30°C
  Growth strain: NEB Stable
  Copy number: High Copy
Gene/Insert
  Gene/Insert name: COX8A MTS-3xFLAG-TALE NT-T-ND2 TALE C1 repeats-TALE CTD-DddAtox 1397C-UGI-ATP5B 3'UTR
  Species: Synthetic
  Insert size (bp): 2899
  Promoter: CMV
  Tag / fusion protein: 3xFLAG (N terminal on backbone)
  Cloning method: Golden Gate
  Sequencing primers: 5′ T7; 3′ ACACCCGCCGCGCTTAATGC
Terms and licenses: Academic/Nonprofit Terms; Industry Terms: Not Available to Industry
Depositor comments: 5' Cloning Site: BsmBI (Not Destroyed), 3' Cloning Site: BsmBI (Not Destroyed). Please visit https://www.biorxiv.org/content/10.1101/2024.05.13.593977v1 for bioRxiv preprint.
How to cite: ND2 DdCBE C1 was a gift from Stephen Ekker (Addgene plasmid # 221970 ; http://n2t.net/addgene:221970 ; RRID:Addgene_221970)
