[The description below was written by a language model from this plasmid's Addgene catalogue record and pLannotate feature annotations shown in this document.]
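Description:
ND2 DdCBE C1 is a pCMV-based mammalian expression plasmid that encodes one arm of a split, TALE-guided mitochondrial cytosine base editor (DdCBE) directed at the ND2 gene. It is propagated in E. coli through a high-copy ColE1/pUC-type origin with ampicillin selection (AmpR under its own bla promoter), and it also carries an f1 origin. For selection in mammalian cells, an SV40 early promoter, with an adjacent EM7 bacterial promoter, drives the blasticidin S deaminase gene, followed by an SV40 polyadenylation signal. Short bleomycin-resistance fragments and lac promoter/operator remnants annotated nearby appear to be backbone leftovers.

The payload is a synthetic fusion transcribed from the CMV enhancer/promoter, with a T7 promoter just upstream of the coding region. It begins with the COX8A mitochondrial targeting sequence, which directs import into the mitochondrial matrix, followed by a 3xFLAG epitope for detection. Next come a TALE N-terminal domain, the ND2 "C1" repeat array that sets DNA-binding specificity, and a TALE C-terminal domain. The feature table identifies only the flanking TALE regions (as avrBs3 fragments) and leaves the repeat array unannotated. The record lists the DddAtox 1397C split half next, which is also not annotated, then a uracil glycosylase inhibitor (UGI) that blocks excision of the uracil intermediate and so favours C-to-T conversion. An ATP5B 3'UTR completes the insert. The repeats were installed by Golden Gate assembly using BsmBI sites that are retained.

Because this arm carries only one half of the split deaminase, it would be co-expressed with a partner arm carrying the complementary half, so that activity is reconstituted at the target site. The record does not name the partner construct.
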