Features (pLannotate 1.2.2; 25 found; start..end, strand, type, name):
     60..112     -  misc_feature   bom (fragment): basis of mobility region from pBR322
    267..646     +  enhancer       CMV enhancer: human cytomegalovirus immediate early enhancer
    647..850     +  promoter       CMV promoter: human cytomegalovirus (CMV) immediate early promoter
    846..879     +  LTR            5' LTR (truncated) (fragment): truncated 5' long terminal repeat (LTR) from HIV-1
    895..913     +  promoter       T7 promoter: promoter for bacteriophage T7 RNA polymerase
    942..1025    +  CDS            COX8A (fragment): COX8A_HUMAN - Also known as COX8, COX8L. Experimental evidence at protein level: Swiss-Prot protein existence level 1. Component of the cytochrome c oxidase, the last enzyme in the mitochondrial electron transport chain which drives oxidative phosphorylation. The respiratory chain contains 3 multisubunit complexes succinate dehydrogenase (complex II, CII), ubiquinol- cytochrome c oxidoreductase (cytochrome b-c1 complex, complex III, CIII) and cytochrome c oxidase (complex IV, CIV), that cooperate to transfer electrons derived from NADH and succinate to molecular oxygen, creating an electrochem
   1026..1091    +  CDS            3xFLAG: three tandem FLAG® epitope tags, followed by an enterokinase cleavage site
   1104..1610    +  CDS            avrBs3 (fragment): AVRB3_XANEU - Experimental evidence at protein level: Swiss-Prot protein existence level 1. Avirulence protein. Acts as a transcription factor in C.annuum plants. In susceptible plants lacking the Bs3 resistance gene induces expression of a number of genes, including genes homologous to a family of auxin-induced genes, alpha-expansin genes, pectate lyase, anthocyanidin glucoside rhamnosyl transferase and at least one transcription factor, UPA20. Their expression leads to plant hypertrophy in mesophyll cells, probably mainly mediated by UPA20 (PubMed:17962565). In resistant plants induces the h
   3201..3347    +  CDS            avrBs3 (fragment): AVRB3_XANEU - Experimental evidence at protein level: Swiss-Prot protein existence level 1. Avirulence protein. Acts as a transcription factor in C.annuum plants. In susceptible plants lacking the Bs3 resistance gene induces expression of a number of genes, including genes homologous to a family of auxin-induced genes, alpha-expansin genes, pectate lyase, anthocyanidin glucoside rhamnosyl transferase and at least one transcription factor, UPA20. Their expression leads to plant hypertrophy in mesophyll cells, probably mainly mediated by UPA20 (PubMed:17962565). In resistant plants induces the h
   3432..3680    +  CDS            UGI: UNGI_BPPB2 - Experimental evidence at protein level: Swiss-Prot protein existence level 1. This protein binds specifically and reversibly to the host uracil-DNA glycosylase, preventing removal of uracil residues from PBS2 DNA by the host uracil-excision repair system. From Bacillus phage PBS2 (Bacteriophage PBS2).
   3838..3859    +  promoter       SV40 promoter (fragment): SV40 enhancer and early promoter
   3880..4308    +  rep_origin     f1 ori (sequence partly withheld): f1 bacteriophage origin of replication; arrow indicates direction of (+) strand synthesis
   4322..4651    +  promoter       SV40 promoter: SV40 enhancer and early promoter
   4699..4746    +  promoter       EM7 promoter: synthetic bacterial promoter&nbsp
   4765..5163    +  CDS            BSD: blasticidin S deaminase; Aspergillus terreus BSD; confers resistance to blasticidin
   5164..5191    +  CDS            BleoR (fragment): antibiotic-binding protein; Sh ble from Streptoalloteichus hindustanus; confers resistance to bleomycin, phleomycin, and Zeocin™
   5201..5326    +  CDS            ble (fragment): BLE_KLEPN - Experimental evidence at protein level: Swiss-Prot protein existence level 1. Binding protein with a strong affinity to the bleomycin family of antibiotics. Binds to CL990; an antimitotic-antibiotic compound. From Klebsiella pneumoniae.
   5321..5442    +  polyA_signal   SV40 poly(A) signal: SV40 polyadenylation signal
   5515..5531    -  protein_bind   lac operator: The lac repressor binds to the lac operator to inhibit transcription in E. coli. This inhibition can be relieved by adding lactose or isopropyl-β-D-thiogalactopyranoside (IPTG). lac repressor encoded by lacI
   5539..5569    -  promoter       lac promoter: promoter for the E. coli lac operon
   5584..5605    -  protein_bind   CAP binding site: CAP binding activates transcription in the presence of cAMP. E. coli catabolite activator protein
   5618..5710    -  CDS            lacI (fragment): lac repressor; lacI; The lac repressor binds to the lac operator to inhibit transcription in E. coli. This inhibition can be relieved by adding lactose or isopropyl-β-D-thiogalactopyranoside (IPTG).
   5893..6481    -  rep_origin     ori: high-copy-number ColE1/pMB1/pBR322/pUC origin of replication
   6652..7512    -  CDS            AmpR: β-lactamase; bla; confers resistance to ampicillin, carbenicillin, and related antibiotics
   7513..1       -  promoter       AmpR promoter (across the origin): bla
>Addgene plasmid #221970 | ND2 DdCBE C1 | addgene full sequence | sequence record 438458 | Addgene NGS Result
GCACATTTCCCCGAAAAGTGCCACCTGACGTCGACGGATCGGGAGATCTCCCGATCCCCTATGGTGCACT
CTCAGTACAATCTGCTCTGATGCCGCATAGTTAAGCCAGTATCTGCTCCCTGCTTGTGTGTTGGAGGTCG
CTGAGTAGTGCGCGAGCAAAATTTAAGCTACAACAAGGCAAGGCTTGACCGACAATTGCATGAAGAATCT
GCTTAGGGTTAGGCGTTTTGCGCTGCTTCGCGATGTACGGGCCAGATATACGCGTTGACATTGATTATTG
ACTAGTTATTAATAGTAATCAATTACGGGGTCATTAGTTCATAGCCCATATATGGAGTTCCGCGTTACAT
AACTTACGGTAAATGGCCCGCCTGGCTGACCGCCCAACGACCCCCGCCCATTGACGTCAATAATGACGTA
TGTTCCCATAGTAACGCCAATAGGGACTTTCCATTGACGTCAATGGGTGGAGTATTTACGGTAAACTGCC
CACTTGGCAGTACATCAAGTGTATCATATGCCAAGTACGCCCCCTATTGACGTCAATGACGGTAAATGGC
CCGCCTGGCATTATGCCCAGTACATGACCTTATGGGACTTTCCTACTTGGCAGTACATCTACGTATTAGT
CATCGCTATTACCATGGTGATGCGGTTTTGGCAGTACATCAATGGGCGTGGATAGCGGTTTGACTCACGG
GGATTTCCAAGTCTCCACCCCATTGACGTCAATGGGAGTTTGTTTTGGCACCAAAATCAACGGGACTTTC
CAAAATGTCGTAACAACTCCGCCCCATTGACGCAAATGGGCGGTAGGCGTGTACGGTGGGAGGTCTATAT
AAGCAGAGCTCTCTGGCTAACTAGAGAACCCACTGCTTACTGGCTTATCGAAATTAATACGACTCACTAT
AGGGAGACCCAAGCTGGCTAGCACCATGGCCTCCGTTCTGACCCCGCTGCTGCTGCGTGGCCTGACCGGC
TCCGCTCGTCGTCTGCCAGTTCCGCGTGCGAAAATCCATTCCCTGGACTACAAAGACCATGACGGTGATT
ATAAAGATCATGACATCGATTACAAGGATGACGATGACAAGATGGACATCGCGGATCTGCGTACCCTGGG
TTACAGCCAGCAGCAGCAGGAGAAGATCAAGCCAAAGGTGCGCAGCACCGTGGCCCAGCACCATGAAGCT
CTGGTGGGTCACGGCTTCACCCACGCGCACATCGTGGCTCTGAGCCAGCACCCAGCCGCGCTGGGTACCG
TGGCCGTGAAATATCAGGACATGATTGCTGCCCTGCCAGAGGCTACCCATGAAGCGATTGTGGGTGTGGG
CAAGCAGTGGAGCGGTGCTCGTGCGCTGGAGGCCCTGCTGACCGTGGCCGGTGAACTGCGTGGCCCGCCG
CTGCAGCTGGATACCGGCCAGCTGCTGAAAATCGCGAAACGTGGCGGTGTGACCGCTGTGGAAGCTGTGC
ATGCCTGGCGTAATGCTCTGACCGGTGCCCCCCTGAACCTGACCCCGGACCAAGTGGTGGCTATCGCCAG
CAACGGTGGCGGCAAGCAAGCGCTCGAAACGGTGCAGCGGCTGTTGCCGGTGCTGTGCCAGGACCATGGC
CTGACCCCGGACCAAGTGGTGGCTATCGCCAGCAACGGTGGCGGCAAGCAAGCGCTCGAAACGGTGCAGC
GGCTGTTGCCGGTGCTGTGCCAGGACCATGGCCTGACCCCGGACCAAGTGGTGGCTATCGCCAGCAACAT
TGGCGGCAAGCAAGCGCTCGAAACGGTGCAGCGGCTGTTGCCGGTGCTGTGCCAGGACCATGGCCTGACC
CCGGACCAAGTGGTGGCTATCGCCAGCAACGGTGGCGGCAAGCAAGCGCTCGAAACGGTGCAGCGGCTGT
TGCCGGTGCTGTGCCAGGACCATGGCCTGACTCCGGACCAAGTGGTGGCTATCGCCAGCCACGATGGCGG
CAAGCAAGCGCTCGAAACGGTGCAGCGGCTGTTGCCGGTGCTGTGCCAGGACCATGGCCTGACTCCGGAC
CAAGTGGTGGCTATCGCCAGCCACGATGGCGGCAAGCAAGCGCTCGAAACGGTGCAGCGGCTGTTGCCGG
TGCTGTGCCAGGACCATGGCCTGACCCCGGACCAAGTGGTGGCTATCGCCAGCAACATTGGCGGCAAGCA
AGCGCTCGAAACGGTGCAGCGGCTGTTGCCGGTGCTGTGCCAGGACCATGGCCTCACACCCGATCAGGTC
GTGGCTATCGCCAGCAACGGTGGCGGCAAGCAAGCGCTCGAAACGGTGCAGCGGCTGTTGCCGGTGCTGT
GCCAGGACCATGGCCTGACTCCGGACCAAGTGGTGGCTATCGCCAGCCACGATGGCGGCAAGCAAGCGCT
CGAAACGGTGCAGCGGCTGTTGCCGGTGCTGTGCCAGGACCATGGCCTGACCCCGGACCAAGTGGTGGCT
ATCGCCAGCAACATTGGCGGCAAGCAAGCGCTCGAAACGGTGCAGCGGCTGTTGCCGGTGCTGTGCCAGG
ACCATGGCCTGACCCCGGACCAAGTGGTGGCTATCGCCAGCAACGGTGGCGGCAAGCAAGCGCTCGAAAC
GGTGCAGCGGCTGTTGCCGGTGCTGTGCCAGGACCATGGCCTGACCCCGGACCAAGTGGTGGCTATCGCC
AGCAACATTGGCGGCAAGCAAGCGCTCGAAACGGTGCAGCGGCTGTTGCCGGTGCTGTGCCAGGACCATG
GCCTGACCCCGGACCAAGTGGTGGCTATCGCCAGCAACAATGGCGGCAAGCAAGCGCTCGAAACGGTGCA
GCGGCTGTTGCCGGTGCTGTGCCAGGACCATGGCCTGACTCCGGACCAAGTGGTGGCTATCGCCAGCCAC
GATGGCGGCAAGCAAGCGCTCGAAACGGTGCAGCGGCTGTTGCCGGTGCTGTGCCAGGACCATGGCCTGA
CCCCGGACCAAGTGGTGGCTATCGCCAGCAACATTGGCGGCAAGCAAGCGCTCGAAACGGTGCAGCGGCT
GTTGCCGGTGCTGTGCCAGGACCATGGCCTGACCCCGGACCAAGTGGTGGCTATCGCCAGCAACAATGGC
GGCAAGCAAGCGCTCGAAACGGTGCAGCGGCTGTTGCCGGTGCTGTGCCAGGACCATGGCCTGACCCCGG
ACCAAGTGGTGGCTATCGCCAGCAACAATGGCGGCAAGCAAGCGCTCGAAAGCATTGTGGCCCAGCTGAG
CCGGCCTGATCCGGCGTTGGCCGCGTTGACCAACGATCACCTGGTGGCCCTGGCCTGCCTGGGCGGTCGT
CCGGCCCTGGATGCGGTGAAGAAAGGCCTGGGTGGATCCGCCATTCCAGTGAAGCGCGGCGCTACCGGTG
AAACCAAAGTGTTTACCGGTAACAGCAACAGCCCGAAGAGCCCGACCAAAGGCGGTTGCTCTGGCGGCTC
AACTAATCTGAGCGACATCATTGAGAAGGAGACTGGGAAACAGCTGGTCATTCAGGAGTCCATCCTGATG
CTGCCTGAGGAGGTGGAGGAAGTGATCGGCAACAAGCCAGAGTCTGACATCCTGGTGCACACCGCCTACG
ACGAGTCCACAGATGAGAATGTGATGCTGCTGACCTCTGACGCCCCCGAGTATAAGCCTTGGGCCCTGGT
CATCCAGGATTCTAACGGCGAGAATAAGATCAAGATGCTGTGATAAGGGGTCTTTGTCCTCTGTACTGTC
TCTCTCCTTGCCCCTAACCCAAAAAGCTTCATTTTTCTGTGTAGGCTGCACAAGAGCCTTGATTGAAGAT
ATATTCTTTCTGAACAGTATTTAAGGTTTCCAATAAAATGTACACCCCTCAGAACTTCTGAGGCGGAAAG
AACCAGCTGGGGCTCTAGGGGGTATCCCC
[124 nt withheld, positions 3880-4003]
C
[91 nt withheld, positions 4005-4095]
A
[49 nt withheld, positions 4097-4145]
CCTTTGACGTTGGAGTCCACGTTCTTT
[37 nt withheld, positions 4173-4209]
ACCCTATCTCGGTCTATTCTTTTGATTTATAAGGGATTTTGCCGATTTCGGCCTATTGGTTAAAAAATGA
GCTGATTTAACAAAAATTTAACGCGAATTAATTCTGTGGAATGTGTGTCAGTTAGGGTGTGGAAAGTCCC
CAGGCTCCCCAGCAGGCAGAAGTATGCAAAGCATGCATCTCAATTAGTCAGCAACCAGGTGTGGAAAGTC
CCCAGGCTCCCCAGCAGGCAGAAGTATGCAAAGCATGCATCTCAATTAGTCAGCAACCATAGTCCCGCCC
CTAACTCCGCCCATCCCGCCCCTAACTCCGCCCAGTTCCGCCCATTCTCCGCCCCATGGCTGACTAATTT
TTTTTATTTATGCAGAGGCCGAGGCCGCCTCTGCCTCTGAGCTATTCCAGAAGTAGTGAGGAGGCTTTTT
TGGAGGCCTAGGCTTTTGCAAAAAGCTCCCGGGAGCTTGTATATCCATTTTCGGATCTGATCAGCACGTG
TTGACAATTAATCATCGGCATAGTATATCGGCATAGTATAATACGACAAGGTGAGGAACTAAACCATGGC
CAAGCCTTTGTCTCAAGAAGAATCCACCCTCATTGAAAGAGCAACGGCTACAATCAACAGCATCCCCATC
TCTGAAGACTACAGCGTCGCCAGCGCAGCTCTCTCTAGCGACGGCCGCATCTTCACTGGTGTCAATGTAT
ATCATTTTACTGGGGGACCTTGTGCAGAACTCGTGGTGCTGGGCACTGCTGCTGCTGCGGCAGCTGGCAA
CCTGACTTGTATCGTCGCGATCGGAAATGAGAACAGGGGCATCTTGAGCCCCTGCGGACGGTGCCGACAG
GTGCTTCTCGATCTGCATCCTGGGATCAAAGCCATAGTGAAGGACAGTGATGGACAGCCGACGGCAGTTG
GGATTCGTGAATTGCTGCCCTCTGGTTATGTGTGGGAGGGCTAAGCACTTCGTGGCCGAGGAGCAGGACT
GACACGTGCTACGAGATTTCGATTCCACCGCCGCCTTCTATGAAAGGTTGGGCTTCGGAATCGTTTTCCG
GGACGCCGGCTGGATGATCCTCCAGCGCGGGGATCTCATGCTGGAGTTCTTCGCCCACCCCAACTTGTTT
ATTGCAGCTTATAATGGTTACAAATAAAGCAATAGCATCACAAATTTCACAAATAAAGCATTTTTTTCAC
TGCATTCTAGTTGTGGTTTGTCCAAACTCATCAATGTATCTTATCATGTCTGTATACCGTCGACCTCTAG
CTAGAGCTTGGCGTAATCATGGTCATAGCTGTTTCCTGTGTGAAATTGTTATCCGCTCACAATTCCACAC
AACATACGAGCCGGAAGCATAAAGTGTAAAGCCTGGGGTGCCTAATGAGTGAGCTAACTCACATTAATTG
CGTTGCGCTCACTGCCCGCTTTCCAGTCGGGAAACCTGTCGTGCCAGCTGCATTAATGAATCGGCCAACG
CGCGGGGAGAGGCGGTTTGCGTATTGGGCGCTCTTCCGCTTCCTCGCTCACTGACTCGCTGCGCTCGGTC
GTTCGGCTGCGGCGAGCGGTATCAGCTCACTCAAAGGCGGTAATACGGTTATCCACAGAATCAGGGGATA
ACGCAGGAAAGAACATGTGAGCAAAAGGCCAGCAAAAGGCCAGGAACCGTAAAAAGGCCGCGTTGCTGGC
GTTTTTCCATAGGCTCCGCCCCCCTGACGAGCATCACAAAAATCGACGCTCAAGTCAGAGGTGGCGAAAC
CCGACAGGACTATAAAGATACCAGGCGTTTCCCCCTGGAAGCTCCCTCGTGCGCTCTCCTGTTCCGACCC
TGCCGCTTACCGGATACCTGTCCGCCTTTCTCCCTTCGGGAAGCGTGGCGCTTTCTCATAGCTCACGCTG
TAGGTATCTCAGTTCGGTGTAGGTCGTTCGCTCCAAGCTGGGCTGTGTGCACGAACCCCCCGTTCAGCCC
GACCGCTGCGCCTTATCCGGTAACTATCGTCTTGAGTCCAACCCGGTAAGACACGACTTATCGCCACTGG
CAGCAGCCACTGGTAACAGGATTAGCAGAGCGAGGTATGTAGGCGGTGCTACAGAGTTCTTGAAGTGGTG
GCCTAACTACGGCTACACTAGAAGAACAGTATTTGGTATCTGCGCTCTGCTGAAGCCAGTTACCTTCGGA
AAAAGAGTTGGTAGCTCTTGATCCGGCAAACAAACCACCGCTGGTAGCGGTGGTTTTTTTGTTTGCAAGC
AGCAGATTACGCGCAGAAAAAAAGGATCTCAAGAAGATCCTTTGATCTTTTCTACGGGGTCTGACGCTCA
GTGGAACGAAAACTCACGTTAAGGGATTTTGGTCATGAGATTATCAAAAAGGATCTTCACCTAGATCCTT
TTAAATTAAAAATGAAGTTTTAAATCAATCTAAAGTATATATGAGTAAACTTGGTCTGACAGTTACCAAT
GCTTAATCAGTGAGGCACCTATCTCAGCGATCTGTCTATTTCGTTCATCCATAGTTGCCTGACTCCCCGT
CGTGTAGATAACTACGATACGGGAGGGCTTACCATCTGGCCCCAGTGCTGCAATGATACCGCGAGACCCA
CGCTCACCGGCTCCAGATTTATCAGCAATAAACCAGCCAGCCGGAAGGGCCGAGCGCAGAAGTGGTCCTG
CAACTTTATCCGCCTCCATCCAGTCTATTAATTGTTGCCGGGAAGCTAGAGTAAGTAGTTCGCCAGTTAA
TAGTTTGCGCAACGTTGTTGCCATTGCTACAGGCATCGTGGTGTCACGCTCGTCGTTTGGTATGGCTTCA
TTCAGCTCCGGTTCCCAACGATCAAGGCGAGTTACATGATCCCCCATGTTGTGCAAAAAAGCGGTTAGCT
CCTTCGGTCCTCCGATCGTTGTCAGAAGTAAGTTGGCCGCAGTGTTATCACTCATGGTTATGGCAGCACT
GCATAATTCTCTTACTGTCATGCCATCCGTAAGATGCTTTTCTGTGACTGGTGAGTACTCAACCAAGTCA
TTCTGAGAATAGTGTATGCGGCGACCGAGTTGCTCTTGCCCGGCGTCAATACGGGATAATACCGCGCCAC
ATAGCAGAACTTTAAAAGTGCTCATCATTGGAAAACGTTCTTCGGGGCGAAAACTCTCAAGGATCTTACC
GCTGTTGAGATCCAGTTCGATGTAACCCACTCGTGCACCCAACTGATCTTCAGCATCTTTTACTTTCACC
AGCGTTTCTGGGTGAGCAAAAACAGGAAGGCAAAATGCCGCAAAAAAGGGAATAAGGGCGACACGGAAAT
GTTGAATACTCATACTCTTCCTTTTTCAATATTATTGAAGCATTTATCAGGGTTATTGTCTCATGAGCGG
ATACATATTTGAATGTATTTAGAAAAATAAACAAATAGGGGTTCCGC
