>Addgene plasmid #221970 | ND2 DdCBE C1 | depositor partial sequence | sequence record 434647 | Partial
ATGGCCTCCGTTCTGACCCCGCTGCTGCTGCGTGGCCTGACCGGCTCCGCTCGTCGTCTGCCAGTTCCGC
GTGCGAAAATCCATTCCCTGGACTACAAAGACCATGACGGTGATTATAAAGATCATGACATCGATTACAA
GGATGACGATGACAAGATGGACATCGCGGATCTGCGTACCCTGGGTTACAGCCAGCAGCAGCAGGAGAAG
ATCAAGCCAAAGGTGCGCAGCACCGTGGCCCAGCACCATGAAGCTCTGGTGGGTCACGGCTTCACCCACG
CGCACATCGTGGCTCTGAGCCAGCACCCAGCCGCGCTGGGTACCGTGGCCGTGAAATATCAGGACATGAT
TGCTGCCCTGCCAGAGGCTACCCATGAAGCGATTGTGGGTGTGGGCAAGCAGTGGAGCGGTGCTCGTGCG
CTGGAGGCCCTGCTGACCGTGGCCGGTGAACTGCGTGGCCCGCCGCTGCAGCTGGATACCGGCCAGCTGC
TGAAAATCGCGAAACGTGGCGGTGTGACCGCTGTGGAAGCTGTGCATGCCTGGCGTAATGCTCTGACCGG
TGCCCCCCTGAACCTGACCCCGGACCAAGTGGTGGCTATCGCCAGCAACGGTGGCGGCAAGCAAGCGCTC
GAAACGGTGCAGCGGCTGTTGCCGGTGCTGTGCCAGGACCATGGCCTGACCCCGGACCAAGTGGTGGCTA
TCGCCAGCAACGGTGGCGGCAAGCAAGCGCTCGAAACGGTGCAGCGGCTGTTGCCGGTGCTGTGCCAGGA
CCATGGCCTGACCCCGGACCAAGTGGTGGCTATCGCCAGCAACATTGGCGGCAAGCAAGCGCTCGAAACG
GTGCAGCGGCTGTTGCCGGTGCTGTGCCAGGACCATGGCCTGACCCCGGACCAAGTGGTGGCTATCGCCA
GCAACGGTGGCGGCAAGCAAGCGCTCGAAACGGTGCAGCGGCTGTTGCCGGTGCTGTGCCAGGACCATGG
CCTGACTCCGGACCAAGTGGTGGCTATCGCCAGCCACGATGGCGGCAAGCAAGCGCTCGAAACGGTGCAG
CGGCTGTTGCCGGTGCTGTGCCAGGACCATGGCCTGACTCCGGACCAAGTGGTGGCTATCGCCAGCCACG
ATGGCGGCAAGCAAGCGCTCGAAACGGTGCAGCGGCTGTTGCCGGTGCTGTGCCAGGACCATGGCCTGAC
CCCGGACCAAGTGGTGGCTATCGCCAGCAACATTGGCGGCAAGCAAGCGCTCGAAACGGTGCAGCGGCTG
TTGCCGGTGCTGTGCCAGGACCATGGCCTCACACCCGATCAGGTCGTGGCTATCGCCAGCAACGGTGGCG
GCAAGCAAGCGCTCGAAACGGTGCAGCGGCTGTTGCCGGTGCTGTGCCAGGACCATGGCCTGACTCCGGA
CCAAGTGGTGGCTATCGCCAGCCACGATGGCGGCAAGCAAGCGCTCGAAACGGTGCAGCGGCTGTTGCCG
GTGCTGTGCCAGGACCATGGCCTGACCCCGGACCAAGTGGTGGCTATCGCCAGCAACATTGGCGGCAAGC
AAGCGCTCGAAACGGTGCAGCGGCTGTTGCCGGTGCTGTGCCAGGACCATGGCCTGACCCCGGACCAAGT
GGTGGCTATCGCCAGCAACGGTGGCGGCAAGCAAGCGCTCGAAACGGTGCAGCGGCTGTTGCCGGTGCTG
TGCCAGGACCATGGCCTGACCCCGGACCAAGTGGTGGCTATCGCCAGCAACATTGGCGGCAAGCAAGCGC
TCGAAACGGTGCAGCGGCTGTTGCCGGTGCTGTGCCAGGACCATGGCCTGACCCCGGACCAAGTGGTGGC
TATCGCCAGCAACAATGGCGGCAAGCAAGCGCTCGAAACGGTGCAGCGGCTGTTGCCGGTGCTGTGCCAG
GACCATGGCCTGACTCCGGACCAAGTGGTGGCTATCGCCAGCCACGATGGCGGCAAGCAAGCGCTCGAAA
CGGTGCAGCGGCTGTTGCCGGTGCTGTGCCAGGACCATGGCCTGACCCCGGACCAAGTGGTGGCTATCGC
CAGCAACATTGGCGGCAAGCAAGCGCTCGAAACGGTGCAGCGGCTGTTGCCGGTGCTGTGCCAGGACCAT
GGCCTGACCCCGGACCAAGTGGTGGCTATCGCCAGCAACAATGGCGGCAAGCAAGCGCTCGAAACGGTGC
AGCGGCTGTTGCCGGTGCTGTGCCAGGACCATGGCCTGACCCCGGACCAAGTGGTGGCTATCGCCAGCAA
CAATGGCGGCAAGCAAGCGCTCGAAAGCATTGTGGCCCAGCTGAGCCGGCCTGATCCGGCGTTGGCCGCG
TTGACCAACGATCACCTGGTGGCCCTGGCCTGCCTGGGCGGTCGTCCGGCCCTGGATGCGGTGAAGAAAG
GCCTGGGTGGATCCGCCATTCCAGTGAAGCGCGGCGCTACCGGTGAAACCAAAGTGTTTACCGGTAACAG
CAACAGCCCGAAGAGCCCGACCAAAGGCGGTTGCTCTGGCGGCTCAACTAATCTGAGCGACATCATTGAG
AAGGAGACTGGGAAACAGCTGGTCATTCAGGAGTCCATCCTGATGCTGCCTGAGGAGGTGGAGGAAGTGA
TCGGCAACAAGCCAGAGTCTGACATCCTGGTGCACACCGCCTACGACGAGTCCACAGATGAGAATGTGAT
GCTGCTGACCTCTGACGCCCCCGAGTATAAGCCTTGGGCCCTGGTCATCCAGGATTCTAACGGCGAGAAT
AAGATCAAGATGCTGTGATAAGGGGTCTTTGTCCTCTGTACTGTCTCTCTCCTTGCCCCTAACCCAAAAA
GCTTCATTTTTCTGTGTAGGCTGCACAAGAGCCTTGATTGAAGATATATTCTTTCTGAACAGTATTTAAG
GTTTCCAATAAAATGTACACCCCTCAGAA
